Addgene plasmid #103496: LSB-hsa-miR-376a-2-5p
Purpose: Used to sense miRNA activity using fluorescence based tools. hsa-miR-376a-2-5p target in 3' UTR of of mKate. miRNA activity can be measured by the repression of mKate2 relative to EBFP2 fluorescent proteins . Plasmid is inherently unstable; please see Depositor Comments
Depositing lab: Ron Weiss. Depositing organization: Massachusetts Institute of Technology. Publication: A mixed antagonistic/synergistic miRNA repression model enables accurate predictions of multi-input miRNA sensor activity. Gam JJ, Babb J, Weiss R. Nat Commun. 2018 Jun 22;9(1):2430. doi: 10.1038/s41467-018-04575-0. PubMed 29934631.
Backbone
  Vector backbone: Low Sensor Backbone (LSB)
  Vector type: Mammalian Expression, Synthetic Biology
Growth in bacteria
  Bacterial resistance: Ampicillin and Kanamycin, 100 & 50 μg/mL
  Growth temperature: 30°C
  Growth strain: NEB Stable
  Copy number: High Copy
Gene/Insert
  Gene/Insert name: hsa-miR-376a-2-5p target
  Species: H. sapiens (human)
  Entrez Gene: MIR375 (a.k.a. MIRN375, hsa-mir-375, miRNA375, mir-375)
  Promoter: EF-1a
  Cloning method: Gibson Cloning
Terms and licenses: Academic/Nonprofit Terms; Industry Terms: Not Available to Industry
Depositor comments: Please note that this plasmid is inherently unstable due to a repeating poly A element. We recommend performing a diagnostic digest on multiple colonies upon receipt. The depositors would like to note the presence of several discrepancies between the depositor sequence and physical plasmid sequence. In particular, the sequences upstream and downstream of the puromycin coding region have 10 bp insertions which do not affect the ability to perform puromycin selection. The sequences for those regions within the physical plasmids are as follows: Upstream of Puro: GAATTCGACCGCCTGTCTCAAGGTGCCACC; Downstream of Puro: GCTTTGAGACTACGCGTGAATTCACTCCTC.
How to cite: LSB-hsa-miR-376a-2-5p was a gift from Ron Weiss (Addgene plasmid # 103496 ; http://n2t.net/addgene:103496 ; RRID:Addgene_103496)
