[The description below was written by a language model from this plasmid's Addgene catalogue record and pLannotate feature annotations shown in this document.]
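Description:
LSB-hsa-miR-376a-2-5p is a mammalian expression plasmid of about 11 kb, built on the Low Sensor Backbone (LSB), that reports the activity of a single human microRNA by ratiometric fluorescence. It is propagated in E. coli from a high-copy ColE1/pUC-type origin and carries both ampicillin (bla) and kanamycin (aph(3')-Ia) resistance genes, with dual selection listed in the record.

The payload consists of two parallel transcription units. Each is driven by the human EF-1α core promoter with its intron A and terminated by a rabbit β-globin polyadenylation signal. The coding sequences are flanked by Gateway attB1/attB2 scars, and attB4 sites lie upstream of the promoters, reflecting the modular assembly history. One unit expresses the red fluorescent protein mKate2 and, according to the catalogue entry, carries the hsa-miR-376a-2-5p target in its 3' UTR. That target is not annotated as a feature, but an unannotated stretch lies between attB2 and the β-globin sequence. The second unit expresses EBFP2 without a target and serves as an internal normaliser, so miRNA activity in transfected cells is read as repression of mKate2 relative to EBFP2. A puromycin N-acetyltransferase gene with its own β-globin poly(A) signal allows selection of mammalian cells, although no promoter for it is annotated.

The three copies of the poly(A) element make the plasmid inherently prone to recombination, as the depositor warns. The sequenced plasmid differs slightly from the depositor's sequence, including short insertions flanking the puromycin gene that are said not to affect selection. The linked gene entry names MIR375, which does not match the stated miR-376a-2-5p target.
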