Features (pLannotate 1.2.2; 28 found; start..end, strand, type, name):
     87..675     -  rep_origin     ori: high-copy-number ColE1/pMB1/pBR322/pUC origin of replication
    846..1706    -  CDS            AmpR: β-lactamase; bla; confers resistance to ampicillin, carbenicillin, and related antibiotics
   1707..1778    -  promoter       AmpR promoter: bla
   1857..2456    +  CDS            PuroR: puromycin N-acetyltransferase; pac from Streptomyces alboniger; confers resistance to puromycin
   2461..2541    +  CDS            HBB (fragment): HBB_PONPY - Experimental evidence at transcript level: Swiss-Prot protein existence level 2. Involved in oxygen transport from the lung to the various peripheral tissues. From Pongo pygmaeus (Bornean orangutan).
   2612..2667    +  polyA_signal   β-globin poly(A) signal: rabbit β-globin polyadenylation signal (Gil and Proudfoot, 1987)
   3646..3666    +  protein_bind   attB4: mutant version of attB; core recombination site for the Gateway® BP reaction BP Clonase™
   3734..3945    +  promoter       EF-1α core promoter: core promoter for human elongation factor EF-1α
   3946..4884    +  intron         EF-1α intron A: intron upstream of the start codon of human EF-1α
   4911..4931    +  protein_bind   attB1: mutant version of attB; core recombination site for the Gateway® BP reaction BP Clonase™
   4951..5646    +  CDS            mKate2: mKate2 is a basic (constitutively fluorescent) red fluorescent protein published in 2009, derived from Entacmaea quadricolor. It is reported to be a rapidly-maturing monomer with moderate acid sensitivity.
   5666..5690    -  protein_bind   attB2: mutant version of attB; recombination site for the Gateway® BP reaction BP Clonase™
   5830..5904    +  CDS            HBB (fragment): HBB_PONPY - Experimental evidence at transcript level: Swiss-Prot protein existence level 2. Involved in oxygen transport from the lung to the various peripheral tissues. From Pongo pygmaeus (Bornean orangutan).
   5975..6030    +  polyA_signal   β-globin poly(A) signal: rabbit β-globin polyadenylation signal (Gil and Proudfoot, 1987)
   6414..6439    +  misc_feature   SA: splice acceptor site
   7111..7131    +  protein_bind   attB4: mutant version of attB; core recombination site for the Gateway® BP reaction BP Clonase™
   7199..7410    +  promoter       EF-1α core promoter: core promoter for human elongation factor EF-1α
   7411..8349    +  intron         EF-1α intron A: intron upstream of the start codon of human EF-1α
   8376..8396    +  protein_bind   attB1: mutant version of attB; core recombination site for the Gateway® BP reaction BP Clonase™
   8407..9123    +  CDS            EBFP2: EBFP2 is a basic (constitutively fluorescent) blue fluorescent protein published in 2007, derived from Aequorea victoria. It is reported to be a rapidly-maturing monomer with moderate acid sensitivity.
   9131..9155    -  protein_bind   attB2: mutant version of attB; recombination site for the Gateway® BP reaction BP Clonase™
   9159..9239    +  CDS            HBB (fragment): HBB_PONPY - Experimental evidence at transcript level: Swiss-Prot protein existence level 2. Involved in oxygen transport from the lung to the various peripheral tissues. From Pongo pygmaeus (Bornean orangutan).
   9310..9365    +  polyA_signal   β-globin poly(A) signal: rabbit β-globin polyadenylation signal (Gil and Proudfoot, 1987)
   9748..9770    -  protein_bind   lac operator (fragment): The lac repressor binds to the lac operator to inhibit transcription in E. coli. This inhibition can be relieved by adding lactose or isopropyl-β-D-thiogalactopyranoside (IPTG). lac repressor encoded by lacI
   9774..9804    -  promoter       lac promoter: promoter for the E. coli lac operon
   9819..9840    -  protein_bind   CAP binding site: CAP binding activates transcription in the presence of cAMP. E. coli catabolite activator protein
   9853..9892    -  CDS            lacI (fragment): lac repressor; lacI; The lac repressor binds to the lac operator to inhibit transcription in E. coli. This inhibition can be relieved by adding lactose or isopropyl-β-D-thiogalactopyranoside (IPTG).
  10065..10874   +  CDS            KanR: aminoglycoside phosphotransferase; aph(3')-Ia; confers resistance to kanamycin in bacteria or G418 (Geneticin®) in eukaryotes
>Addgene plasmid #103496 | LSB-hsa-miR-376a-2-5p | depositor full sequence | sequence record 196039 | Full Sequence
AATTGAGGGGATAACGCAGGAAAGAACATGTGAGCAAAAGGCCAGCAAAAGGCCAGGAACCGTAAAAAGG
CCGCGTTGCTGGCGTTTTTCCATAGGCTCCGCCCCCCTGACGAGCATCACAAAAATCGACGCTCAAGTCA
GAGGTGGCGAAACCCGACAGGACTATAAAGATACCAGGCGTTTCCCCCTGGAAGCTCCCTCGTGCGCTCT
CCTGTTCCGACCCTGCCGCTTACCGGATACCTGTCCGCCTTTCTCCCTTCGGGAAGCGTGGCGCTTTCTC
ATAGCTCACGCTGTAGGTATCTCAGTTCGGTGTAGGTCGTTCGCTCCAAGCTGGGCTGTGTGCACGAACC
CCCCGTTCAGCCCGACCGCTGCGCCTTATCCGGTAACTATCGTCTTGAGTCCAACCCGGTAAGACACGAC
TTATCGCCACTGGCAGCAGCCACTGGTAACAGGATTAGCAGAGCGAGGTATGTAGGCGGTGCTACAGAGT
TCTTGAAGTGGTGGCCTAACTACGGCTACACTAGAAGAACAGTATTTGGTATCTGCGCTCTGCTGAAGCC
AGTTACCTTCGGAAAAAGAGTTGGTAGCTCTTGATCCGGCAAACAAACCACCGCTGGTAGCGGTGGTTTT
TTTGTTTGCAAGCAGCAGATTACGCGCAGAAAAAAAGGATCTCAAGAAGATCCTTTGATCTTTTCTACGG
GGTCTGACGCTCAGTGGAACGAAAACTCACGTTAAGGGATTTTGGTCATGAGATTATCAAAAAGGATCTT
CACCTAGATCCTTTTAAATTAAAAATGAAGTTTTAAATCAATCTAAAGTATATATGAGTAAACTTGGTCT
GACAGTTACCAATGCTTAATCAGTGAGGCACCTATCTCAGCGATCTGTCTATTTCGTTCATCCATAGTTG
CCTGACTCCCCGTCGTGTAGATAACTACGATACGGGAGGGCTTACCATCTGGCCCCAGTGCTGCAATGAT
ACCGCGAGAACCACGCTCACCGGCTCCAGATTTATCAGCAATAAACCAGCCAGCCGGAAGGGCCGAGCGC
AGAAGTGGTCCTGCAACTTTATCCGCCTCCATCCAGTCTATTAATTGTTGCCGGGAAGCTAGAGTAAGTA
GTTCGCCAGTTAATAGTTTGCGCAACGTTGTTGCCATTGCTACAGGCATCGTGGTGTCACGCTCGTCGTT
TGGTATGGCTTCATTCAGCTCCGGTTCCCAACGATCAAGGCGAGTTACATGATCCCCCATGTTGTGCAAA
AAAGCGGTTAGCTCCTTCGGTCCTCCGATCGTTGTCAGAAGTAAGTTGGCCGCAGTGTTATCACTCATGG
TTATGGCAGCACTGCATAATTCTCTTACTGTCATGCCATCCGTAAGATGCTTTTCTGTGACTGGTGAGTA
CTCAACCAAGTCATTCTGAGAATAGTGTATGCGGCGACCGAGTTGCTCTTGCCCGGCGTCAATACGGGAT
AATACCGCGCCACATAGCAGAACTTTAAAAGTGCTCATCATTGGAAAACGTTCTTCGGGGCGAAAACTCT
CAAGGATCTTACCGCTGTTGAGATCCAGTTCGATGTAACCCACTCGTGCACCCAACTGATCTTCAGCATC
TTTTACTTTCACCAGCGTTTCTGGGTGAGCAAAAACAGGAAGGCAAAATGCCGCAAAAAAGGGAATAAGG
GCGACACGGAAATGTTGAATACTCATACTCTTCCTTTTTCAATATTATTGAAGCATTTATCAGGGTTATT
GTCTCATGAGCGGATACATATTTGAATGTAGCTCCGAATTTCTCGAGGGCTTGTCGACGACGGCGGTCTC
CGTCGTCAGGATCATGAATTCGACCCGCCTGCCACCATGACCGAGTACAAGCCCACGGTGCGCCTCGCCA
CCCGCGACGACGTCCCCCGGGCCGTACGCACCCTCGCCGCCGCGTTCGCCGACTACCCCGCCACGCGCCA
CACCGTCGACCCGGACCGCCACATCGAGCGGGTCACCGAGCTGCAAGAACTCTTCCTCACGCGCGTCGGG
CTCGACATCGGCAAGGTGTGGGTCGCGGACGACGGCGCCGCGGTGGCGGTCTGGACCACGCCGGAGAGCG
TCGAAGCGGGGGCGGTGTTCGCCGAGATCGGCCCGCGCATGGCCGAGTTGAGCGGTTCCCGGCTGGCCGC
GCAGCAACAGATGGAAGGCCTCCTGGCGCCGCACCGGCCCAAGGAGCCCGCGTGGTTCCTGGCCACCGTC
GGCGTCTCGCCCGACCACCAGGGCAAGGGTCTGGGCAGCGCCGTCGTGCTCCCCGGAGTGGAGGCGGCCG
AGCGCGCCGGGGTGCCCGCCTTCCTGGAGACATCCGCGCCCCGCAACCTCCCCTTCTACGAGCGGCTCGG
CTTCACCGTCACCGCCGACGTCGAGGTGCCCGAAGGACCGCGCACCTGGTGCATGACCCGCAAGCCCGGT
GCCTGATACGCGTGAATTCACTCCTCAGGTGCAGGCTGCCTATCAGAAGGTGGTGGCTGGTGTGGCCAAT
GCCCTGGCTCACAAATACCACTGAGATCTTTTTCCCTCTGCCAAAAATTATGGGGACATCATGAAGCCCC
TTGAGCATCTGACTTCTGGCTAATAAAGGAAATTTATTTTCATTGCAATAGTGTGTTGGAATTTTTTGTG
TCTCTCACTCGGAAGGACATATGGGAGGGCAAATCATTTAAAACATCAGAATGAGTATTTGGTTTAGAGT
TTGGCAACATATGCCCATATGCTGGCTGCCATGAACAAAGGTTGGCTATAAAGAGGTCATCAGTATATGA
AACAGCCCCCTGCTGTCCATTCCTTATTCCATAGAAAAGCCTTGACTTGAGGTTAGATTTTTTTTATATT
TTGTTTTGTGTTATTTTTTTCTTTAACATCCCTAAAATTTTCCTTACATGTTTTACTAGCCAGATTTTTC
CTCCTCTCCTGACTACTCCCAGTCATAGCTGTCCCTCTTCTCTTATGGAGATCCCTCGACCTGCAGCCCA
AGCTTGAATTCTCTAGAATTACCCTGTTATCCCTATGCTTGGTTTACCGAGCTCTTATTGGTTTTCAAAC
TTCATTGACTGTGCCCAACGCGCCTGGGAGCTCACGGGGACAGCCCCCCCCCAAAGCCCCCAGGGATGTA
ATTACGTCCCTCCCCCGCTAGGGGGCAGCAGCGAGCCGCCCGGGGCTCCGCTCCGGTCCGGCGCTCCCCC
CGCATCCCCGAGCCGGCAGCGTGCGGGGACAGCCCGGGCACGGGGAAGGTGGCACGGGATCGCTTTCCTC
TGAACGCTTCTCGCTGCTCTTTGAGCCTGCAGACACCTGGGGGGATACGGGGAAAAAGCTAGGCTGAAAG
ACCGGTTCTTAGAATGACACGCGCCTGGGAGCTCACGGGGACAGCCCCCCCCCAAAGCCCCCAGGGATGT
AATTACGTCCCTCCCCCGCTAGGGGGCAGCAGCGAGCCGCCCGGGGCTCCGCTCCGGTCCGGCGCTCCCC
CCGCATCCCCGAGCCGGCAGCGTGCGGGGACAGCCCGGGCACGGGGAAGGTGGCACGGGATCGCTTTCCT
CTGAACGCTTCTCGCTGCTCTTTGAGCCTGCAGACACCTGGGGGGATACGGGGAAAAAGCTAACTTCTGA
GACGACAACTTTGTATAGAAAAGTTGGCTCCGAATTCGCCCTTGACAGCAGAGATCCAGTTTGGTTAATT
AATTGGCTCCGGTGCCCGTCAGTGGGCAGAGCGCACATCGCCCACAGTCCCCGAGAAGTTGTGGGGAGGG
GTCGGCAATTGAACCGGTGCCTAGAGAAGGTGGCGCGGGGTAAACTGGGAAAGTGATGTCGTGTACTGGC
TCCGCCTTTTTCCCGAGGGTGGGGGAGAACCGTATATAAGTGCAGTAGTCGCCGTGAACGTTCTTTTTCG
CAACGGGTTTGCCGCCAGAACACAGGTAAGTGCCGTGTGTGGTTCCCGCGGGCCTGGCCTCTTTACGGGT
TATGGCCCTTGCGTGCCTTGAATTACTTCCACCTGGCTGCAGTACGTGATTCTTGATCCCGAGCTTCGGG
TTGGAAGTGGGTGGGAGAGTTCGAGGCCTTGCGCTTAAGGAGCCCCTTCGCCTCGTGCTTGAGTTGAGGC
CTGGCCTGGGCGCTGGGGCCGCCGCGTGCGAATCTGGTGGCACCTTCGCGCCTGTCTCGCTGCTTTCGAT
AAGTCTCTAGCCATTTAAAATTTTTGATGACCTGCTGCGACGCTTTTTTTCTGGCAAGATAGTCTTGTAA
ATGCGGGCCAAGATCTGCACACTGGTATTTCGGTTTTTGGGGCCGCGGGCGGCGACGGGGCCCGTGCGTC
CCAGCGCACATGTTCGGCGAGGCGGGGCCTGCGAGCGCGGCCACCGAGAATCGGACGGGGGTAGTCTCAA
GCTGGCCGGCCTGCTCTGGTGCCTGGCCTCGCGCCGCCGTGTATCGCCCCGCCCTGGGCGGCAAGGCTGG
CCCGGTCGGCACCAGTTGCGTGAGCGGAAAGATGGCCGCTTCCCGGCCCTGCTGCAGGGAGCTCAAAATG
GAGGACGCGGCGCTCGGGAGAGCGGGCGGGTGAGTCACCCACACAAAGGAAAAGGGCCTTTCCGTCCTCA
GCCGTCGCTTCATGTGACTCCACGGAGTACCGGGCGCCGTCCAGGCACCTCGATTAGTTCTCGAGCTTTT
GGAGTACGTCGTCTTTAGGTTGGGGGGAGGGGTTTTATGCGATGGAGTTTCCCCACACTGAGTGGGTGGA
GACTGAAGTTAGGCCAGCTTGGCACTTGATGTAATTCTCCTTGGAATTTGCCCTTTTTGAGTTTGGATCT
TGGTTCATTCTCAAGCCTCAGACAGTGGTTCAAAGTTTTTTTCTTCCATTTCAGGTGTCGTGAGAAGGGC
GAATTCGACCCAAGTTTGTACAAAAAAGCAGGCTGGATCCAGGTGCCACCATGGTGAGCGAGCTGATTAA
GGAGAACATGCACATGAAGCTGTACATGGAGGGCACCGTGAACAACCACCACTTCAAGTGCACATCCGAG
GGCGAAGGCAAGCCCTACGAGGGCACCCAGACCATGAGAATCAAGGCGGTCGAGGGCGGCCCTCTCCCCT
TCGCCTTCGACATCCTGGCTACCAGCTTCATGTACGGCAGCAAAACCTTCATCAACCACACCCAGGGCAT
CCCCGACTTCTTTAAGCAGTCCTTCCCCGAGGGCTTCACATGGGAGAGAGTCACCACATACGAAGATGGG
GGCGTGCTGACCGCTACCCAGGACACCAGCCTCCAGGACGGCTGCCTCATCTACAACGTCAAGATCAGAG
GGGTGAACTTCCCATCCAACGGCCCTGTGATGCAGAAGAAAACACTCGGCTGGGAGGCCTCCACCGAGAC
ACTGTACCCCGCTGACGGCGGCCTGGAAGGCAGAGCCGACATGGCCCTGAAGCTCGTGGGCGGGGGCCAC
CTGATCTGCAACCTTAAGACCACATACAGATCCAAGAAACCCGCTAAGAACCTCAAGATGCCCGGCGTCT
ACTATGTGGACAGGAGACTGGAAAGAATCAAGGAGGCCGACAAAGAGACATACGTCGAGCAGCACGAGGT
GGCTGTGGCCAGATACTGCGACCTCCCTAGCAAACTGGGGCACAAACTTAATTGAGAATTCTACCACCCA
GCTTTCTTGTACAAAGTGGTACGTCTCAAGACCAGAGGTCTCTGCTTACCACCTTACCATAGAAGGAAAA
TCTACCACCATAGAAGGAAAATCTACCACCATAGAAGGAAAATCTACCACCATAGAAGGAAAATCTACCC
AACCAGAAGAGACCTGTGCTTCACTCCTCAGGTGCAGGCTGCCTATCAGAAGGTGGTGGCTGGTGTGGCC
AATGCCCTGGCTCACAAATACCACTGAGATCTTTTTCCCTCTGCCAAAAATTATGGGGACATCATGAAGC
CCCTTGAGCATCTGACTTCTGGCTAATAAAGGAAATTTATTTTCATTGCAATAGTGTGTTGGAATTTTTT
GTGTCTCTCACTCGGAAGGACATATGGGAGGGCAAATCATTTAAAACATCAGAATGAGTATTTGGTTTAG
AGTTTGGCAACATATGCCCATATGCTGGCTGCCATGAACAAAGGTTGGCTATAAAGAGGTCATCAGTATA
TGAAACAGCCCCCTGCTGTCCATTCCTTATTCCATAGAAAAGCCTTGACTTGAGGTTAGATTTTTTTTAT
ATTTTGTTTTGTGTTATTTTTTTCTTTAACATCCCTAAAATTTTCCTTACATGTTTTACTAGCCAGATTT
TTCCTCCTCTCCTGACTACTCCCAGTCATAGCTGTCCCTCTTCTCTTATGGAGATCCCGAGCGGTGCGTT
TTTATGCTTGTAGTATTGTATAATGTTTTTAAGATCCAAGCTTCTGACCTCTTCTCTTCCTCCCACAGGG
CCTCGAGACAATTGCATCGATGGTACCAGTGAAAGTCTGCAATGAATTCGAGTTGGCGCGCCTGTCATTC
TAAATCTCTCTTTCAGCCTAAAGCTTTTTCCCCGTATCCCCCCAGGTGTCTGCAGGCTCAAAGAGCAGCG
AGAAGCGTTCAGAGGAAAGCGATCCCGTGCCACCTTCCCCGTGCCCGGGCTGTCCCCGCACGCTGCCGGC
TCGGGGATGCGGGGGGAGCGCCGGACCGGAGCGGAGCCCCGGGCGGCTCGCTGCTGCCCCCTAGCGGGGG
AGGGACGTAATTACATCCCTGGGGGCTTTGGGAGGGGGCTGTCCCCGTGAGCTCCCAGGCGCGCCTGTCA
TTCTAAATCTCTCTTTCAGCCTAAAGCTTTTTCCCCGTATCCCCCCAGGTGTCTGCAGGCTCAAAGAGCA
GCGAGAAGCGTTCAGAGGAAAGCGATCCCGTGCCACCTTCCCCGTGCCCGGGCTGTCCCCGCACGCTGCC
GGCTCGGGGATGCGGGGGGAGCGCCGGACCGGAGCGGAGCCCCGGGCGGCTCGCTGCTGCCCCCTAGCGG
GGGAGGGACGTAATTACATCCCTGGGGGCTTTGGGGGGGGGCTGTCCCCGTGAGCTCCCAGGCGCGCCAA
CTCGGTACCGTATCGATGTCGACGTTAACGCTAGTGATATCAACTTTGTATAGAAAAGTTGGCTCCGAAT
TCGCCCTTGACAGCAGAGATCCAGTTTGGTTAATTAATTGGCTCCGGTGCCCGTCAGTGGGCAGAGCGCA
CATCGCCCACAGTCCCCGAGAAGTTGTGGGGAGGGGTCGGCAATTGAACCGGTGCCTAGAGAAGGTGGCG
CGGGGTAAACTGGGAAAGTGATGTCGTGTACTGGCTCCGCCTTTTTCCCGAGGGTGGGGGAGAACCGTAT
ATAAGTGCAGTAGTCGCCGTGAACGTTCTTTTTCGCAACGGGTTTGCCGCCAGAACACAGGTAAGTGCCG
TGTGTGGTTCCCGCGGGCCTGGCCTCTTTACGGGTTATGGCCCTTGCGTGCCTTGAATTACTTCCACCTG
GCTGCAGTACGTGATTCTTGATCCCGAGCTTCGGGTTGGAAGTGGGTGGGAGAGTTCGAGGCCTTGCGCT
TAAGGAGCCCCTTCGCCTCGTGCTTGAGTTGAGGCCTGGCCTGGGCGCTGGGGCCGCCGCGTGCGAATCT
GGTGGCACCTTCGCGCCTGTCTCGCTGCTTTCGATAAGTCTCTAGCCATTTAAAATTTTTGATGACCTGC
TGCGACGCTTTTTTTCTGGCAAGATAGTCTTGTAAATGCGGGCCAAGATCTGCACACTGGTATTTCGGTT
TTTGGGGCCGCGGGCGGCGACGGGGCCCGTGCGTCCCAGCGCACATGTTCGGCGAGGCGGGGCCTGCGAG
CGCGGCCACCGAGAATCGGACGGGGGTAGTCTCAAGCTGGCCGGCCTGCTCTGGTGCCTGGCCTCGCGCC
GCCGTGTATCGCCCCGCCCTGGGCGGCAAGGCTGGCCCGGTCGGCACCAGTTGCGTGAGCGGAAAGATGG
CCGCTTCCCGGCCCTGCTGCAGGGAGCTCAAAATGGAGGACGCGGCGCTCGGGAGAGCGGGCGGGTGAGT
CACCCACACAAAGGAAAAGGGCCTTTCCGTCCTCAGCCGTCGCTTCATGTGACTCCACGGAGTACCGGGC
GCCGTCCAGGCACCTCGATTAGTTCTCGAGCTTTTGGAGTACGTCGTCTTTAGGTTGGGGGGAGGGGTTT
TATGCGATGGAGTTTCCCCACACTGAGTGGGTGGAGACTGAAGTTAGGCCAGCTTGGCACTTGATGTAAT
TCTCCTTGGAATTTGCCCTTTTTGAGTTTGGATCTTGGTTCATTCTCAAGCCTCAGACAGTGGTTCAAAG
TTTTTTTCTTCCATTTCAGGTGTCGTGAGAAGGGCGAATTCGACCCAAGTTTGTACAAAAAAGCAGGCTC
GCCACCATGGTGAGCAAGGGCGAGGAGCTGTTCACCGGGGTGGTGCCCATCCTGGTCGAGCTGGACGGCG
ACGTAAACGGCCACAAGTTCAGCGTGAGGGGCGAGGGCGAGGGCGATGCCACCAACGGCAAGCTGACCCT
GAAGTTCATCTGCACCACCGGCAAGCTGCCCGTGCCCTGGCCCACCCTCGTGACCACCCTGAGCCACGGC
GTGCAGTGCTTCGCCCGCTACCCCGACCACATGAAGCAGCACGACTTCTTCAAGTCCGCCATGCCCGAAG
GCTACGTCCAGGAGCGCACCATCTTCTTCAAGGACGACGGCACCTACAAGACCCGCGCCGAGGTGAAGTT
CGAGGGCGACACCCTAGTGAACCGCATCGAGCTGAAGGGCGTCGACTTCAAGGAGGACGGCAACATCCTG
GGGCACAAGCTGGAGTACAACTTCAACAGCCACAACATCTATATCATGGCCGTCAAGCAGAAGAACGGCA
TCAAGGTGAACTTCAAGATCCGCCACAACGTGGAGGACGGCAGCGTGCAGCTCGCCGACCACTACCAGCA
GAACACCCCCATCGGCGACGGCCCCGTGCTGCTGCCCGACAGCCACTACCTGAGCACCCAGTCCGTGCTG
AGCAAAGACCCCAACGAGAAGCGCGATCACATGGTCCTGCTGGAGTTCCGCACCGCCGCCGGGATCACTC
TCGGCATGGACGAGCTGTACAAGTAATACCACCCAGCTTTCTTGTACAAAGTGGTACGCGTGAATTCACT
CCTCAGGTGCAGGCTGCCTATCAGAAGGTGGTGGCTGGTGTGGCCAATGCCCTGGCTCACAAATACCACT
GAGATCTTTTTCCCTCTGCCAAAAATTATGGGGACATCATGAAGCCCCTTGAGCATCTGACTTCTGGCTA
ATAAAGGAAATTTATTTTCATTGCAATAGTGTGTTGGAATTTTTTGTGTCTCTCACTCGGAAGGACATAT
GGGAGGGCAAATCATTTAAAACATCAGAATGAGTATTTGGTTTAGAGTTTGGCAACATATGCCCATATGC
TGGCTGCCATGAACAAAGGTTGGCTATAAAGAGGTCATCAGTATATGAAACAGCCCCCTGCTGTCCATTC
CTTATTCCATAGAAAAGCCTTGACTTGAGGTTAGATTTTTTTTATATTTTGTTTTGTGTTATTTTTTTCT
TTAACATCCCTAAAATTTTCCTTACATGTTTTACTAGCCAGATTTTTCCTCCTCTCCTGACTACTCCCAG
TCATAGCTGTCCCTCTTCTCTTATGGAGATCCCTCGACCTGCAGCCCAAGCTTGGCGTAATCATGGTCAT
AGCTGTTTCCTGTGTGAAATTGTTATCCGCTCACAATTCCACACAACATACGAGCCGGAAGCATAAAGTG
TAAAGCCTGGGGTGCCTAATGAGTGAGCTAACTCACATTAATTGCGTTGCGCTCACTGCCCGCTTTCCAG
TCGGGAAACCTGTCGTGCCAGCGGATCGACAGTACTAAGCTTGGTCTAATACCCAATCTCTCGTCTTATC
CAGATGTTTTATACGCCTCTGGCCCGTGTCTCAAAATCTCTGATGTTACATTGCACAAGATAAAATAATA
TCATCATGAACAATAAAACTGTCTGCTTACATAAACAGTAATACAAGGGGTGTTATGAGCCATATTCAAC
GGGAAACGTCGAGGCCGCGATTAAATTCCAACATGGATGCTGATTTATATGGGTATAAATGGGCTCGCGA
TAATGTCGGGCAATCAGGTGCGACAATCTATCGCTTGTATGGGAAGCCCGATGCGCCAGAGTTGTTTCTG
AAACATGGCAAAGGTAGCGTTGCCAATGATGTTACAGATGAGATGGTCAGACTAAACTGGCTGACGGAAT
TTATGCCTCTTCCGACCATCAAGCATTTTATCCGTACTCCTGATGATGCATGGTTACTCACCACTGCGAT
CCCCGGAAAAACAGCATTCCAGGTATTAGAAGAATATCCTGATTCAGGTGAAAATATTGTTGATGCGCTG
GCAGTGTTCCTGCGCCGGTTGCATTCGATTCCTGTTTGTAATTGTCCTTTTAACAGCGATCGCGTATTTC
GTCTCGCTCAGGCGCAATCACGAATGAATAACGGTTTGGTTGATGCGAGTGATTTTGATGACGAGCGTAA
TGGCTGGCCTGTTGAACAAGTCTGGAAAGAAATGCATAAACTTTTGCCATTCTCACCGGATTCAGTCGTC
ACTCATGGTGATTTCTCACTTGATAACCTTATTTTTGACGAGGGGAAATTAATAGGTTGTATTGATGTTG
GACGAGTCGGAATCGCAGACCGATACCAGGATCTTGCCATCCTATGGAACTGCCTCGGTGAGTTTTCTCC
TTCATTACAGAAACGGCTTTTTCAAAAATATGGTATTGATAATCCTGATATGAATAAATTGCAGTTTCAT
TTGATGCTCGATGAGTTTTTCTAATCAGAATTGGTTAATTGGTTGTAACACTGGCAGAGCATTACGCTGA
CTTGACGGGACGGCGCAAGCTCATGACCAAAATCCCTTAACGTGAGTTACGCGTCGTTCCACTGAGCGTC
AGAGGTATCACTAGTATTACAGAGGTAAGTTATAACAGTCGCCTAACCC
