Features (pLannotate 1.2.2; 28 found; start..end, strand, type, name):
     20..231     +  promoter       EF-1α core promoter: core promoter for human elongation factor EF-1α
    232..1170    +  intron         EF-1α intron A: intron upstream of the start codon of human EF-1α
   1197..1217    +  protein_bind   attB1: mutant version of attB; core recombination site for the Gateway® BP reaction BP Clonase™
   1237..1932    +  CDS            mKate2: mKate2 is a basic (constitutively fluorescent) red fluorescent protein published in 2009, derived from Entacmaea quadricolor. It is reported to be a rapidly-maturing monomer with moderate acid sensitivity.
   1952..1976    -  protein_bind   attB2: mutant version of attB; recombination site for the Gateway® BP reaction BP Clonase™
   2116..2190    +  CDS            HBB (fragment): HBB_PONPY - Experimental evidence at transcript level: Swiss-Prot protein existence level 2. Involved in oxygen transport from the lung to the various peripheral tissues. From Pongo pygmaeus (Bornean orangutan).
   2261..2316    +  polyA_signal   β-globin poly(A) signal: rabbit β-globin polyadenylation signal (Gil and Proudfoot, 1987)
   2700..2725    +  misc_feature   SA: splice acceptor site
   3397..3417    +  protein_bind   attB4: mutant version of attB; core recombination site for the Gateway® BP reaction BP Clonase™
   3485..3696    +  promoter       EF-1α core promoter: core promoter for human elongation factor EF-1α
   3697..4635    +  intron         EF-1α intron A: intron upstream of the start codon of human EF-1α
   4662..4682    +  protein_bind   attB1: mutant version of attB; core recombination site for the Gateway® BP reaction BP Clonase™
   4696..5412    +  CDS            EBFP2: EBFP2 is a basic (constitutively fluorescent) blue fluorescent protein published in 2007, derived from Aequorea victoria. It is reported to be a rapidly-maturing monomer with moderate acid sensitivity.
   5417..5441    -  protein_bind   attB2: mutant version of attB; recombination site for the Gateway® BP reaction BP Clonase™
   5445..5525    +  CDS            HBB (fragment): HBB_PONPY - Experimental evidence at transcript level: Swiss-Prot protein existence level 2. Involved in oxygen transport from the lung to the various peripheral tissues. From Pongo pygmaeus (Bornean orangutan).
   5596..5651    +  polyA_signal   β-globin poly(A) signal: rabbit β-globin polyadenylation signal (Gil and Proudfoot, 1987)
   6034..6056    -  protein_bind   lac operator (fragment): The lac repressor binds to the lac operator to inhibit transcription in E. coli. This inhibition can be relieved by adding lactose or isopropyl-β-D-thiogalactopyranoside (IPTG). lac repressor encoded by lacI
   6060..6090    -  promoter       lac promoter: promoter for the E. coli lac operon
   6105..6126    -  protein_bind   CAP binding site: CAP binding activates transcription in the presence of cAMP. E. coli catabolite activator protein
   6139..6178    -  CDS            lacI (fragment): lac repressor; lacI; The lac repressor binds to the lac operator to inhibit transcription in E. coli. This inhibition can be relieved by adding lactose or isopropyl-β-D-thiogalactopyranoside (IPTG).
   6351..7160    +  CDS            KanR: aminoglycoside phosphotransferase; aph(3')-Ia; confers resistance to kanamycin in bacteria or G418 (Geneticin®) in eukaryotes
   7412..8000    -  rep_origin     ori: high-copy-number ColE1/pMB1/pBR322/pUC origin of replication
   8171..9031    -  CDS            AmpR: β-lactamase; bla; confers resistance to ampicillin, carbenicillin, and related antibiotics
   9032..9103    -  promoter       AmpR promoter: bla
   9188..9787    +  CDS            PuroR: puromycin N-acetyltransferase; pac from Streptomyces alboniger; confers resistance to puromycin
   9802..9882    +  CDS            HBB (fragment): HBB_PONPY - Experimental evidence at transcript level: Swiss-Prot protein existence level 2. Involved in oxygen transport from the lung to the various peripheral tissues. From Pongo pygmaeus (Bornean orangutan).
   9953..10008   +  polyA_signal   β-globin poly(A) signal: rabbit β-globin polyadenylation signal (Gil and Proudfoot, 1987)
  10987..11007   +  protein_bind   attB4: mutant version of attB; core recombination site for the Gateway® BP reaction BP Clonase™
>Addgene plasmid #103496 | LSB-hsa-miR-376a-2-5p | addgene full sequence | sequence record 213283 | Addgene NGS Result
GGCTCCGGTGCCCGTCAGTGGGCAGAGCGCACATCGCCCACAGTCCCCGAGAAGTTGTGGGGAGGGGTCG
GCAATTGAACCGGTGCCTAGAGAAGGTGGCGCGGGGTAAACTGGGAAAGTGATGTCGTGTACTGGCTCCG
CCTTTTTCCCGAGGGTGGGGGAGAACCGTATATAAGTGCAGTAGTCGCCGTGAACGTTCTTTTTCGCAAC
GGGTTTGCCGCCAGAACACAGGTAAGTGCCGTGTGTGGTTCCCGCGGGCCTGGCCTCTTTACGGGTTATG
GCCCTTGCGTGCCTTGAATTACTTCCACCTGGCTGCAGTACGTGATTCTTGATCCCGAGCTTCGGGTTGG
AAGTGGGTGGGAGAGTTCGAGGCCTTGCGCTTAAGGAGCCCCTTCGCCTCGTGCTTGAGTTGAGGCCTGG
CCTGGGCGCTGGGGCCGCCGCGTGCGAATCTGGTGGCACCTTCGCGCCTGTCTCGCTGCTTTCGATAAGT
CTCTAGCCATTTAAAATTTTTGATGACCTGCTGCGACGCTTTTTTTCTGGCAAGATAGTCTTGTAAATGC
GGGCCAAGATCTGCACACTGGTATTTCGGTTTTTGGGGCCGCGGGCGGCGACGGGGCCCGTGCGTCCCAG
CGCACATGTTCGGCGAGGCGGGGCCTGCGAGCGCGGCCACCGAGAATCGGACGGGGGTAGTCTCAAGCTG
GCCGGCCTGCTCTGGTGCCTGGCCTCGCGCCGCCGTGTATCGCCCCGCCCTGGGCGGCAAGGCTGGCCCG
GTCGGCACCAGTTGCGTGAGCGGAAAGATGGCCGCTTCCCGGCCCTGCTGCAGGGAGCTCAAAATGGAGG
ACGCGGCGCTCGGGAGAGCGGGCGGGTGAGTCACCCACACAAAGGAAAAGGGCCTTTCCGTCCTCAGCCG
TCGCTTCATGTGACTCCACGGAGTACCGGGCGCCGTCCAGGCACCTCGATTAGTTCTCGAGCTTTTGGAG
TACGTCGTCTTTAGGTTGGGGGGAGGGGTTTTATGCGATGGAGTTTCCCCACACTGAGTGGGTGGAGACT
GAAGTTAGGCCAGCTTGGCACTTGATGTAATTCTCCTTGGAATTTGCCCTTTTTGAGTTTGGATCTTGGT
TCATTCTCAAGCCTCAGACAGTGGTTCAAAGTTTTTTTCTTCCATTTCAGGTGTCGTGAGAAGGGCGAAT
TCGACCCAAGTTTGTACAAAAAAGCAGGCTGGATCCAGGTGCCACCATGGTGAGCGAGCTGATTAAGGAG
AACATGCACATGAAGCTGTACATGGAGGGCACCGTGAACAACCACCACTTCAAGTGCACATCCGAGGGCG
AAGGCAAGCCCTACGAGGGCACCCAGACCATGAGAATCAAGGCGGTCGAGGGCGGCCCTCTCCCCTTCGC
CTTCGACATCCTGGCTACCAGCTTCATGTACGGCAGCAAAACCTTCATCAACCACACCCAGGGCATCCCC
GACTTCTTTAAGCAGTCCTTCCCCGAGGGCTTCACATGGGAGAGAGTCACCACATACGAAGATGGGGGCG
TGCTGACCGCTACCCAGGACACCAGCCTCCAGGACGGCTGCCTCATCTACAACGTCAAGATCAGAGGGGT
GAACTTCCCATCCAACGGCCCTGTGATGCAGAAGAAAACACTCGGCTGGGAGGCCTCCACCGAGACACTG
TACCCCGCTGACGGCGGCCTGGAAGGCAGAGCCGACATGGCCCTGAAGCTCGTGGGCGGGGGCCACCTGA
TCTGCAACCTTAAGACCACATACAGATCCAAGAAACCCGCTAAGAACCTCAAGATGCCCGGCGTCTACTA
TGTGGACAGGAGACTGGAAAGAATCAAGGAGGCCGACAAAGAGACATACGTCGAGCAGCACGAGGTGGCT
GTGGCCAGATACTGCGACCTCCCTAGCAAACTGGGGCACAAACTTAATTGAGAATTCTACCACCCAGCTT
TCTTGTACAAAGTGGTACGTCTCAAGACCAGAGGTCTCTGCTTACCACCTTACCATAGAAGGAAAATCTA
CCACCATAGAAGGAAAATCTACCACCATAGAAGGAAAATCTACCACCATAGAAGGAAAATCTACCCAACC
AGAAGAGACCTGTGCTTCACTCCTCAGGTGCAGGCTGCCTATCAGAAGGTGGTGGCTGGTGTGGCCAATG
CCCTGGCTCACAAATACCACTGAGATCTTTTTCCCTCTGCCAAAAATTATGGGGACATCATGAAGCCCCT
TGAGCATCTGACTTCTGGCTAATAAAGGAAATTTATTTTCATTGCAATAGTGTGTTGGAATTTTTTGTGT
CTCTCACTCGGAAGGACATATGGGAGGGCAAATCATTTAAAACATCAGAATGAGTATTTGGTTTAGAGTT
TGGCAACATATGCCCATATGCTGGCTGCCATGAACAAAGGTTGGCTATAAAGAGGTCATCAGTATATGAA
ACAGCCCCCTGCTGTCCATTCCTTATTCCATAGAAAAGCCTTGACTTGAGGTTAGATTTTTTTTATATTT
TGTTTTGTGTTATTTTTTTCTTTAACATCCCTAAAATTTTCCTTACATGTTTTACTAGCCAGATTTTTCC
TCCTCTCCTGACTACTCCCAGTCATAGCTGTCCCTCTTCTCTTATGGAGATCCCGAGCGGTGCGTTTTTA
TGCTTGTAGTATTGTATAATGTTTTTAAGATCCAAGCTTCTGACCTCTTCTCTTCCTCCCACAGGGCCTC
GAGACAATTGCATCGATGGTACCAGTGAAAGTCTGCAATGAATTCGAGTTGGCGCGCCTGTCATTCTAAA
TCTCTCTTTCAGCCTAAAGCTTTTTCCCCGTATCCCCCCAGGTGTCTGCAGGCTCAAAGAGCAGCGAGAA
GCGTTCAGAGGAAAGCGATCCCGTGCCACCTTCCCCGTGCCCGGGCTGTCCCCGCACGCTGCCGGCTCGG
GGATGCGGGGGGAGCGCCGGACCGGAGCGGAGCCCCGGGCGGCTCGCTGCTGCCCCCTAGCGGGGGAGGG
ACGTAATTACATCCCTGGGGGCTTTGGGAGGGGGCTGTCCCCGTGAGCTCCCAGGCGCGCCTGTCATTCT
AAATCTCTCTTTCAGCCTAAAGCTTTTTCCCCGTATCCCCCCAGGTGTCTGCAGGCTCAAAGAGCAGCGA
GAAGCGTTCAGAGGAAAGCGATCCCGTGCCACCTTCCCCGTGCCCGGGCTGTCCCCGCACGCTGCCGGCT
CGGGGATGCGGGGGGAGCGCCGGACCGGAGCGGAGCCCCGGGCGGCTCGCTGCTGCCCCCTAGCGGGGGA
GGGACGTAATTACATCCCTGGGGGCTTTGGGGGGGGGCTGTCCCCGTGAGCTCCCAGGCGCGCCAACTCG
GTACCGTATCGATGTCGACGTTAACGCTAGTGATATCAACTTTGTATAGAAAAGTTGGCTCCGAATTCGC
CCTTGACAGCAGAGATCCAGTTTGGTTAATTAATTGGCTCCGGTGCCCGTCAGTGGGCAGAGCGCACATC
GCCCACAGTCCCCGAGAAGTTGTGGGGAGGGGTCGGCAATTGAACCGGTGCCTAGAGAAGGTGGCGCGGG
GTAAACTGGGAAAGTGATGTCGTGTACTGGCTCCGCCTTTTTCCCGAGGGTGGGGGAGAACCGTATATAA
GTGCAGTAGTCGCCGTGAACGTTCTTTTTCGCAACGGGTTTGCCGCCAGAACACAGGTAAGTGCCGTGTG
TGGTTCCCGCGGGCCTGGCCTCTTTACGGGTTATGGCCCTTGCGTGCCTTGAATTACTTCCACCTGGCTG
CAGTACGTGATTCTTGATCCCGAGCTTCGGGTTGGAAGTGGGTGGGAGAGTTCGAGGCCTTGCGCTTAAG
GAGCCCCTTCGCCTCGTGCTTGAGTTGAGGCCTGGCCTGGGCGCTGGGGCCGCCGCGTGCGAATCTGGTG
GCACCTTCGCGCCTGTCTCGCTGCTTTCGATAAGTCTCTAGCCATTTAAAATTTTTGATGACCTGCTGCG
ACGCTTTTTTTCTGGCAAGATAGTCTTGTAAATGCGGGCCAAGATCTGCACACTGGTATTTCGGTTTTTG
GGGCCGCGGGCGGCGACGGGGCCCGTGCGTCCCAGCGCACATGTTCGGCGAGGCGGGGCCTGCGAGCGCG
GCCACCGAGAATCGGACGGGGGTAGTCTCAAGCTGGCCGGCCTGCTCTGGTGCCTGGCCTCGCGCCGCCG
TGTATCGCCCCGCCCTGGGCGGCAAGGCTGGCCCGGTCGGCACCAGTTGCGTGAGCGGAAAGATGGCCGC
TTCCCGGCCCTGCTGCAGGGAGCTCAAAATGGAGGACGCGGCGCTCGGGAGAGCGGGCGGGTGAGTCACC
CACACAAAGGAAAAGGGCCTTTCCGTCCTCAGCCGTCGCTTCATGTGACTCCACGGAGTACCGGGCGCCG
TCCAGGCACCTCGATTAGTTCTCGAGCTTTTGGAGTACGTCGTCTTTAGGTTGGGGGGAGGGGTTTTATG
CGATGGAGTTTCCCCACACTGAGTGGGTGGAGACTGAAGTTAGGCCAGCTTGGCACTTGATGTAATTCTC
CTTGGAATTTGCCCTTTTTGAGTTTGGATCTTGGTTCATTCTCAAGCCTCAGACAGTGGTTCAAAGTTTT
TTTCTTCCATTTCAGGTGTCGTGAGAAGGGCGAATTCGACCCAAGTTTGTACAAAAAAGCAGGCTGACCG
CCACCATGGTGAGCAAGGGCGAGGAGCTGTTCACCGGGGTGGTGCCCATCCTGGTCGAGCTGGACGGCGA
CGTAAACGGCCACAAGTTCAGCGTGAGGGGCGAGGGCGAGGGCGATGCCACCAACGGCAAGCTGACCCTG
AAGTTCATCTGCACCACCGGCAAGCTGCCCGTGCCCTGGCCCACCCTCGTGACCACCCTGAGCCACGGCG
TGCAGTGCTTCGCCCGCTACCCCGACCACATGAAGCAGCACGACTTCTTCAAGTCCGCCATGCCCGAAGG
CTACGTCCAGGAGCGCACCATCTTCTTCAAGGACGACGGCACCTACAAGACCCGCGCCGAGGTGAAGTTC
GAGGGCGACACCCTAGTGAACCGCATCGAGCTGAAGGGCGTCGACTTCAAGGAGGACGGCAACATCCTGG
GGCACAAGCTGGAGTACAACTTCAACAGCCACAACATCTATATCATGGCCGTCAAGCAGAAGAACGGCAT
CAAGGTGAACTTCAAGATCCGCCACAACGTGGAGGACGGCAGCGTGCAGCTCGCCGACCACTACCAGCAG
AACACCCCCATCGGCGACGGCCCCGTGCTGCTGCCCGACAGCCACTACCTGAGCACCCAGTCCGTGCTGA
GCAAAGACCCCAACGAGAAGCGCGATCACATGGTCCTGCTGGAGTTCCGCACCGCCGCCGGGATCACTCT
CGGCATGGACGAGCTGTACAAGTAATACCCAGCTTTCTTGTACAAAGTGGTACGCGTGAATTCACTCCTC
AGGTGCAGGCTGCCTATCAGAAGGTGGTGGCTGGTGTGGCCAATGCCCTGGCTCACAAATACCACTGAGA
TCTTTTTCCCTCTGCCAAAAATTATGGGGACATCATGAAGCCCCTTGAGCATCTGACTTCTGGCTAATAA
AGGAAATTTATTTTCATTGCAATAGTGTGTTGGAATTTTTTGTGTCTCTCACTCGGAAGGACATATGGGA
GGGCAAATCATTTAAAACATCAGAATGAGTATTTGGTTTAGAGTTTGGCAACATATGCCCATATGCTGGC
TGCCATGAACAAAGGTTGGCTATAAAGAGGTCATCAGTATATGAAACAGCCCCCTGCTGTCCATTCCTTA
TTCCATAGAAAAGCCTTGACTTGAGGTTAGATTTTTTTTATATTTTGTTTTGTGTTATTTTTTTCTTTAA
CATCCCTAAAATTTTCCTTACATGTTTTACTAGCCAGATTTTTCCTCCTCTCCTGACTACTCCCAGTCAT
AGCTGTCCCTCTTCTCTTATGGAGATCCCTCGACCTGCAGCCCAAGCTTGGCGTAATCATGGTCATAGCT
GTTTCCTGTGTGAAATTGTTATCCGCTCACAATTCCACACAACATACGAGCCGGAAGCATAAAGTGTAAA
GCCTGGGGTGCCTAATGAGTGAGCTAACTCACATTAATTGCGTTGCGCTCACTGCCCGCTTTCCAGTCGG
GAAACCTGTCGTGCCAGCGGATCGACAGTACTAAGCTTGGTCTAATACCCAATCTCTCGTCTTATCCAGA
TGTTTTATACGCCTCTGGCCCGTGTCTCAAAATCTCTGATGTTACATTGCACAAGATAAAAATATATCAT
CATGAACAATAAAACTGTCTGCTTACATAAACAGTAATACAAGGGGTGTTATGAGCCATATTCAACGGGA
AACGTCGAGGCCGCGATTAAATTCCAACATGGATGCTGATTTATATGGGTATAAATGGGCTCGCGATAAT
GTCGGGCAATCAGGTGCGACAATCTATCGCTTGTATGGGAAGCCCGATGCGCCAGAGTTGTTTCTGAAAC
ATGGCAAAGGTAGCGTTGCCAATGATGTTACAGATGAGATGGTCAGACTAAACTGGCTGACGGAATTTAT
GCCTCTTCCGACCATCAAGCATTTTATCCGTACTCCTGATGATGCATGGTTACTCACCACTGCGATCCCC
GGAAAAACAGCATTCCAGGTATTAGAAGAATATCCTGATTCAGGTGAAAATATTGTTGATGCGCTGGCAG
TGTTCCTGCGCCGGTTGCATTCGATTCCTGTTTGTAATTGTCCTTTTAACAGCGATCGCGTATTTCGTCT
CGCTCAGGCGCAATCACGAATGAATAACGGTTTGGTTGATGCGAGTGATTTTGATGACGAGCGTAATGGC
TGGCCTGTTGAACAAGTCTGGAAAGAAATGCATAAACTTTTGCCATTCTCACCGGATTCAGTCGTCACTC
ATGGTGATTTCTCACTTGATAACCTTATTTTTGACGAGGGGAAATTAATAGGTTGTATTGATGTTGGACG
AGTCGGAATCGCAGACCGATACCAGGATCTTGCCATCCTATGGAACTGCCTCGGTGAGTTTTCTCCTTCA
TTACAGAAACGGCTTTTTCAAAAATATGGTATTGATAATCCTGATATGAATAAATTGCAGTTTCATTTGA
TGCTCGATGAGTTTTTCTAATCAGAATTGGTTAATTGGTTGTAACACTGGCAGAGCATTACGCTGACTTG
ACGGGACGGCGCAAGCTCATGACCAAAATCCCTTAACGTGAGTTACGCGTCGTTCCACTGAGCGTCAGAG
GTATCACTAGTATTACAGAGGTAAGTTATAACAGTCGCCTAACCCAATTGAGGGGATAACGCAGGAAAGA
ACATGTGAGCAAAAGGCCAGCAAAAGGCCAGGAACCGTAAAAAGGCCGCGTTGCTGGCGTTTTTCCATAG
GCTCCGCCCCCCTGACGAGCATCACAAAAATCGACGCTCAAGTCAGAGGTGGCGAAACCCGACAGGACTA
TAAAGATACCAGGCGTTTCCCCCTGGAAGCTCCCTCGTGCGCTCTCCTGTTCCGACCCTGCCGCTTACCG
GATACCTGTCCGCCTTTCTCCCTTCGGGAAGCGTGGCGCTTTCTCATAGCTCACGCTGTAGGTATCTCAG
TTCGGTGTAGGTCGTTCGCTCCAAGCTGGGCTGTGTGCACGAACCCCCCGTTCAGCCCGACCGCTGCGCC
TTATCCGGTAACTATCGTCTTGAGTCCAACCCGGTAAGACACGACTTATCGCCACTGGCAGCAGCCACTG
GTAACAGGATTAGCAGAGCGAGGTATGTAGGCGGTGCTACAGAGTTCTTGAAGTGGTGGCCTAACTACGG
CTACACTAGAAGAACAGTATTTGGTATCTGCGCTCTGCTGAAGCCAGTTACCTTCGGAAAAAGAGTTGGT
AGCTCTTGATCCGGCAAACAAACCACCGCTGGTAGCGGTGGTTTTTTTGTTTGCAAGCAGCAGATTACGC
GCAGAAAAAAAGGATCTCAAGAAGATCCTTTGATCTTTTCTACGGGGTCTGACGCTCAGTGGAACGAAAA
CTCACGTTAAGGGATTTTGGTCATGAGATTATCAAAAAGGATCTTCACCTAGATCCTTTTAAATTAAAAA
TGAAGTTTTAAATCAATCTAAAGTATATATGAGTAAACTTGGTCTGACAGTTACCAATGCTTAATCAGTG
AGGCACCTATCTCAGCGATCTGTCTATTTCGTTCATCCATAGTTGCCTGACTCCCCGTCGTGTAGATAAC
TACGATACGGGAGGGCTTACCATCTGGCCCCAGTGCTGCAATGATACCGCGAGAACCACGCTCACCGGCT
CCAGATTTATCAGCAATAAACCAGCCAGCCGGAAGGGCCGAGCGCAGAAGTGGTCCTGCAACTTTATCCG
CCTCCATCCAGTCTATTAATTGTTGCCGGGAAGCTAGAGTAAGTAGTTCGCCAGTTAATAGTTTGCGCAA
CGTTGTTGCCATTGCTACAGGCATCGTGGTGTCACGCTCGTCGTTTGGTATGGCTTCATTCAGCTCCGGT
TCCCAACGATCAAGGCGAGTTACATGATCCCCCATGTTGTGCAAAAAAGCGGTTAGCTCCTTCGGTCCTC
CGATCGTTGTCAGAAGTAAGTTGGCCGCAGTGTTATCACTCATGGTTATGGCAGCACTGCATAATTCTCT
TACTGTCATGCCATCCGTAAGATGCTTTTCTGTGACTGGTGAGTACTCAACCAAGTCATTCTGAGAATAG
TGTATGCGGCGACCGAGTTGCTCTTGCCCGGCGTCAATACGGGATAATACCGCGCCACATAGCAGAACTT
TAAAAGTGCTCATCATTGGAAAACGTTCTTCGGGGCGAAAACTCTCAAGGATCTTACCGCTGTTGAGATC
CAGTTCGATGTAACCCACTCGTGCACCCAACTGATCTTCAGCATCTTTTACTTTCACCAGCGTTTCTGGG
TGAGCAAAAACAGGAAGGCAAAATGCCGCAAAAAAGGGAATAAGGGCGACACGGAAATGTTGAATACTCA
TACTCTTCCTTTTTCAATATTATTGAAGCATTTATCAAGGTTATTGTCTCATGAGCGGATACATATTTGA
ATGTACCGAATTTCTCGAGGGCTTGTCGACGACGGCGGTCTCCGTCGTCAGGATCATGAATTCGACCGCC
TGTCTCAAGGTGCCACCATGACCGAGTACAAGCCCACGGTGCGCCTCGCCACCCGCGACGACGTCCCCCG
GGCCGTACGCACCCTCGCCGCCGCGTTCGCCGACTACCCCGCCACGCGCCACACCGTCGACCCGGACCGC
CACATCGAGCGGGTCACCGAGCTGCAAGAACTCTTCCTCACGCGCGTCGGGCTCGACATCGGCAAGGTGT
GGGTCGCGGACGACGGCGCCGCGGTGGCGGTCTGGACCACGCCGGAGAGCGTCGAAGCGGGGGCGGTGTT
CGCCGAGATCGGCCCGCGCATGGCCGAGTTGAGCGGTTCCCGGCTGGCCGCGCAGCAACAGATGGAAGGC
CTCCTGGCGCCGCACCGGCCCAAGGAGCCCGCGTGGTTCCTGGCCACCGTCGGCGTCTCGCCCGACCACC
AGGGCAAGGGTCTGGGCAGCGCCGTCGTGCTCCCCGGAGTGGAGGCGGCCGAGCGCGCCGGGGTGCCCGC
CTTCCTGGAGACATCCGCGCCCCGCAACCTCCCCTTCTACGAGCGGCTCGGCTTCACCGTCACCGCCGAC
GTCGAGGTGCCCGAAGGACCGCGCACCTGGTGCATGACCCGCAAGCCCGGTGCCTGAGCTTTGAGACTAC
GCGTGAATTCACTCCTCAGGTGCAGGCTGCCTATCAGAAGGTGGTGGCTGGTGTGGCCAATGCCCTGGCT
CACAAATACCACTGAGATCTTTTTCCCTCTGCCAAAAATTATGGGGACATCATGAAGCCCCTTGAGCATC
TGACTTCTGGCTAATAAAGGAAATTTATTTTCATTGCAATAGTGTGTTGGAATTTTTTGTGTCTCTCACT
CGGAAGGACATATGGGAGGGCAAATCATTTAAAACATCAGAATGAGTATTTGGTTTAGAGTTTGGCAACA
TATGCCCATATGCTGGCTGCCATGAACAAAGGTTGGCTATAAAGAGGTCATCAGTATATGAAACAGCCCC
CTGCTGTCCATTCCTTATTCCATAGAAAAGCCTTGACTTGAGGTTAGATTTTTTTTATATTTTGTTTTGT
GTTATTTTTTTCTTTAACATCCCTAAAATTTTCCTTACATGTTTTACTAGCCAGATTTTTCCTCCTCTCC
TGACTACTCCCAGTCATAGCTGTCCCTCTTCTCTTATGGAGATCCCTCGACCTGCAGCCCAAGCTTGAAT
TCTCTAGAATTACCCTGTTATCCCTATGCTTGGTTTACCGAGCTCTTATTGGTTTTCAAACTTCATTGAC
TGTGCCCAACGCGCCTGGGAGCTCACGGGGACAGCCCCCCCCCAAAGCCCCCAGGGATGTAATTACGTCC
CTCCCCCGCTAGGGGGCAGCAGCGAGCCGCCCGGGGCTCCGCTCCGGTCCGGCGCTCCCCCCGCATCCCC
GAGCCGGCAGCGTGCGGGGACAGCCCGGGCACGGGGAAGGTGGCACGGGATCGCTTTCCTCTGAACGCTT
CTCGCTGCTCTTTGAGCCTGCAGACACCTGGGGGGATACGGGGAAAAAGCTAGGCTGAAAGACCGGTTCT
TAGAATGACACGCGCCTGGGAGCTCACGGGGACAGCCCCCCCCCAAAGCCCCCAGGGATGTAATTACGTC
CCTCCCCCGCTAGGGGGCAGCAGCGAGCCGCCCGGGGCTCCGCTCCGGTCCGGCGCTCCCCCCGCATCCC
CGAGCCGGCAGCGTGCGGGGACAGCCCGGGCACGGGGAAGGTGGCACGGGATCGCTTTCCTCTGAACGCT
TCTCGCTGCTCTTTGAGCCTGCAGACACCTGGGGGGATACGGGGAAAAAGCTAACTTCTGAGACGACAAC
TTTGTATAGAAAAGTTGGCTCCGAATTCGCCCTTGACAGCAGAGATCCAGTTTGGTTAATTAATT
