>Addgene plasmid #103496 | LSB-hsa-miR-376a-2-5p | depositor partial sequence | sequence record 196040 | hsa-miR-376a-2-5p target
ACCATAGAAGGAAAATCTACC
